Addgene plasmid #49467: EGFP-Rab1A
Purpose: expresses EGFP-Rab1A in mammalian cells
Depositing lab: Marci Scidmore. Depositing organization: Cornell University. Publication: Rab GTPases are recruited to chlamydial inclusions in both a species-dependent and species-independent manner. Rzomp KA, Scholtes LD, Briggs BJ, Whittaker GR, Scidmore MA. Infect Immun. 2003 Oct;71(10):5855-70. 10.1128/IAI.71.10.5855-5870.2003 PubMed 14500507.
Backbone
  Vector backbone: EGFP C1
  Backbone manufacturer: Clontech
  Backbone size w/o insert (bp): 4700
  Total vector size (bp): 5320
  Vector type: Mammalian Expression
  Selectable markers: Neomycin (select with G418)
Growth in bacteria
  Bacterial resistance: Kanamycin, 50 μg/mL
  Growth temperature: 37°C
  Growth strain: DH5alpha
  Copy number: High Copy
Gene/Insert
  Gene/Insert name: Rab1A
  Species: H. sapiens (human)
  Insert size (bp): 633
  GenBank ID: NM_004161
  Entrez Gene: RAB1A (a.k.a. RAB1, YPT1)
  Promoter: CMV
  Tag / fusion protein: EGFP (N terminal on insert)
  Cloning method: Restriction Enzyme; 5′ cloning site BamHI/BglII (destroyed during cloning); 3′ cloning site XhoI/SalI (destroyed during cloning)
  Sequencing primers: 5′ EGFP C (CATGGTCCTGCTGGAGTTCGTG)
Resource information
  A portion of this plasmid was derived from a plasmid made by: purchased pCDNA3.1+Rab1A from Missouri S&T cDNA Resource Center (cDNA.org)
Terms and licenses: Academic/Nonprofit Terms; Industry Terms: Not Available to Industry
How to cite: EGFP-Rab1A was a gift from Marci Scidmore (Addgene plasmid # 49467)
