[The description below was written by a language model from this plasmid's Addgene catalogue record and pLannotate feature annotations shown in this document.]
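Description:
EGFP-Rab1A is a mammalian expression plasmid built on the Clontech EGFP-C1 backbone, about 5.3 kb in total, that produces human Rab1A fused at its N terminus to enhanced green fluorescent protein. It is propagated in E. coli from a high-copy ColE1/pUC-type origin and also carries an f1 phage origin. A single NeoR/KanR (aminoglycoside phosphotransferase) gene provides both selections. A bacterial bla-type promoter drives it for kanamycin resistance in bacteria, and the SV40 enhancer/early promoter drives it for G418 selection of transfected mammalian cells. The cassette ends in an HSV thymidine kinase polyadenylation signal.

The expression unit consists of the human cytomegalovirus immediate-early enhancer and promoter, the EGFP coding sequence, the roughly 630 bp Rab1A open reading frame and an SV40 polyadenylation signal. In the circular map, EGFP ends near the numbering origin and Rab1A begins just after it, so the two form one continuous fusion. The Rab1A cDNA was subcloned from a commercially obtained pcDNA3.1-based clone using compatible-end ligations (BamHI/BglII and XhoI/SalI) that destroyed the sites at both junctions. The automated annotation matched the insert to the canine RAB1A protein entry, but the catalogue record gives the species as human. Short hits to large T antigen, ble and bGH poly(A) are fragments, most likely residual backbone sequence or annotation artefacts rather than functional parts.

Rab1A is a small GTPase that regulates vesicular transport from the endoplasmic reticulum. The fusion allows its localisation to be followed by fluorescence microscopy in live or fixed cells. The associated study examined the recruitment of Rab GTPases to chlamydial inclusions.
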