Features (pLannotate 1.2.2; 15 found; start..end, strand, type, name):
      9..623     +  CDS            RAB1A: RAB1A_CANLF - Also known as RAB1. Experimental evidence at protein level: Swiss-Prot protein existence level 1. The small GTPases Rab are key regulators of intracellular membrane trafficking, from the formation of transport vesicles to their fusion with membranes (PubMed:1429835). Rabs cycle between an inactive GDP-bound form and an active GTP-bound form that is able to recruit to membranes different sets of downstream effectors directly responsible for vesicle formation, movement, tethering and fusion (PubMed:1429835). RAB1A regulates vesicular protein transport from the endoplasmic reticulum
    628..653     +  misc_feature   MCS (fragment): multiple cloning site
    670..754     +  CDS            large T antigen (fragment): large T antigen from SV40 (simian virus 40)
    777..898     +  polyA_signal   SV40 poly(A) signal: SV40 polyadenylation signal
    932..1360    -  rep_origin     f1 ori (sequence partly withheld): f1 bacteriophage origin of replication; arrow indicates direction of (+) strand synthesis
   1387..1491    +  promoter       AmpR promoter: bla
   1493..1850    +  promoter       SV40 promoter: SV40 enhancer and early promoter
   1885..2679    +  CDS            NeoR/KanR: aminoglycoside phosphotransferase from Tn5; aph(3')-II (or nptII); confers resistance to neomycin, kanamycin, and G418 (Geneticin®)
   2700..2852    +  CDS            ble (fragment): BLE_KLEPN - Experimental evidence at protein level: Swiss-Prot protein existence level 1. Binding protein with a strong affinity to the bleomycin family of antibiotics. Binds to CL990; an antimitotic-antibiotic compound. From Klebsiella pneumoniae.
   2911..2958    +  polyA_signal   HSV TK poly(A) signal: herpes simplex virus thymidine kinase polyadenylation signal (Cole and Stacy, 1985)
   3049..3065    -  polyA_signal   bGH poly(A) signal (fragment): bovine growth hormone polyadenylation signal
   3287..3875    +  rep_origin     ori: high-copy-number ColE1/pMB1/pBR322/pUC origin of replication
   4050..4353    +  enhancer       CMV enhancer: human cytomegalovirus immediate early enhancer
   4354..4557    +  promoter       CMV promoter: human cytomegalovirus (CMV) immediate early promoter
   4602..5318    +  CDS            EGFP: EGFP is a basic (constitutively fluorescent) green fluorescent protein published in 1996, derived from Aequorea victoria. It is reported to be a rapidly-maturing weak dimer with moderate acid sensitivity.
>Addgene plasmid #49467 | EGFP-Rab1A | depositor full sequence | sequence record 73741 | EGFP-Rab1A sequence 5328 bps
GATCCACCATGTCCAGCATGAATCCCGAATATGATTATTTATTCAAGTTACTTCTGATTGGCGACTCAGG
GGTTGGAAAGTCTTGCCTTCTTCTTAGGTTTGCAGATGATACATATACAGAAAGCTACATCAGCACAATT
GGTGTGGATTTCAAAATAAGAACTATAGAGTTAGACGGGAAAACAATCAAGCTTCAAATATGGGACACAG
CAGGCCAGGAAAGATTTCGAACAATCACCTCCAGTTATTACAGAGGAGCCCATGGCATCATAGTTGTGTA
TGATGTGACAGATCAGGAGTCCTTCAATAATGTTAAACAGTGGCTGCAGGAAATAGATCGTTATGCCAGT
GAAAATGTCAACAAATTGTTGGTAGGGAACAAATGTGATCTGACCACAAAGAAAGTAGTAGACTACACAA
CAGCGAAGGAATTTGCTGATTCCCTTGGAATTCCGTTTTTGGAAACCAGTGCTAAGAATGCAACGAATGT
AGAACAGTCTTTCATGACGATGGCAGCTGAGATTAAAAAGCGAATGGGTCCCGGAGCAACAGCTGGTGGT
GCTGAGAAGTCCAATGTTAAAATTCAGAGCACTCCAGTCAAGCAGTCAGGTGGAGGTTGCTGCTAACTCG
ACGGTACCGCGGGCCCGGGATCCACCGGATCTAGATAACTGATCATAATCAGCCATACCACATTTGTAGA
GGTTTTACTTGCTTTAAAAAACCTCCCACACCTCCCCCTGAACCTGAAACATAAAATGAATGCAATTGTT
GTTGTTAACTTGTTTATTGCAGCTTATAATGGTTACAAATAAAGCAATAGCATCACAAATTTCACAAATA
AAGCATTTTTTTCACTGCATTCTAGTTGTGGTTTGTCCAAACTCATCAATGTATCTTAACGCGTAAATTG
TAAGCGTTAATATTTTGTTAAAATTCGCGTTAAATTTTTGTTAAATCAGCTCATTTTTTAACCAATAGGC
CGAAATCGGCAAAATCCCTTATAAATCAAAAGAATAGACCGAGATAGGGT
[37 nt withheld, positions 1031-1067]
AAAGAACGTGGACTCCAACGTCAAAGG
[49 nt withheld, positions 1095-1143]
T
[91 nt withheld, positions 1145-1235]
G
[124 nt withheld, positions 1237-1360]
CAGGTGGCACTTTTCGGGGAAATGTGCGCGGAACCCCTATTTGTTTATTTTTCTAAATACATTCAAATAT
GTATCCGCTCATGAGACAATAACCCTGATAAATGCTTCAATAATATTGAAAAAGGAAGAGTCCTGAGGCG
GAAAGAACCAGCTGTGGAATGTGTGTCAGTTAGGGTGTGGAAAGTCCCCAGGCTCCCCAGCAGGCAGAAG
TATGCAAAGCATGCATCTCAATTAGTCAGCAACCAGGTGTGGAAAGTCCCCAGGCTCCCCAGCAGGCAGA
AGTATGCAAAGCATGCATCTCAATTAGTCAGCAACCATAGTCCCGCCCCTAACTCCGCCCATCCCGCCCC
TAACTCCGCCCAGTTCCGCCCATTCTCCGCCCCATGGCTGACTAATTTTTTTTATTTATGCAGAGGCCGA
GGCCGCCTCGGCCTCTGAGCTATTCCAGAAGTAGTGAGGAGGCTTTTTTGGAGGCCTAGGCTTTTGCAAA
GATCGATCAAGAGACAGGATGAGGATCGTTTCGCATGATTGAACAAGATGGATTGCACGCAGGTTCTCCG
GCCGCTTGGGTGGAGAGGCTATTCGGCTATGACTGGGCACAACAGACAATCGGCTGCTCTGATGCCGCCG
TGTTCCGGCTGTCAGCGCAGGGGCGCCCGGTTCTTTTTGTCAAGACCGACCTGTCCGGTGCCCTGAATGA
ACTGCAAGACGAGGCAGCGCGGCTATCGTGGCTGGCCACGACGGGCGTTCCTTGCGCAGCTGTGCTCGAC
GTTGTCACTGAAGCGGGAAGGGACTGGCTGCTATTGGGCGAAGTGCCGGGGCAGGATCTCCTGTCATCTC
ACCTTGCTCCTGCCGAGAAAGTATCCATCATGGCTGATGCAATGCGGCGGCTGCATACGCTTGATCCGGC
TACCTGCCCATTCGACCACCAAGCGAAACATCGCATCGAGCGAGCACGTACTCGGATGGAAGCCGGTCTT
GTCGATCAGGATGATCTGGACGAAGAGCATCAGGGGCTCGCGCCAGCCGAACTGTTCGCCAGGCTCAAGG
CGAGCATGCCCGACGGCGAGGATCTCGTCGTGACCCATGGCGATGCCTGCTTGCCGAATATCATGGTGGA
AAATGGCCGCTTTTCTGGATTCATCGACTGTGGCCGGCTGGGTGTGGCGGACCGCTATCAGGACATAGCG
TTGGCTACCCGTGATATTGCTGAAGAGCTTGGCGGCGAATGGGCTGACCGCTTCCTCGTGCTTTACGGTA
TCGCCGCTCCCGATTCGCAGCGCATCGCCTTCTATCGCCTTCTTGACGAGTTCTTCTGAGCGGGACTCTG
GGGTTCGAAATGACCGACCAAGCGACGCCCAACCTGCCATCACGAGATTTCGATTCCACCGCCGCCTTCT
ATGAAAGGTTGGGCTTCGGAATCGTTTTCCGGGACGCCGGCTGGATGATCCTCCAGCGCGGGGATCTCAT
GCTGGAGTTCTTCGCCCACCCTAGGGGGAGGCTAACTGAAACACGGAAGGAGACAATACCGGAAGGAACC
CGCGCTATGACGGCAATAAAAAGACAGAATAAAACGCACGGTGTTGGGTCGTTTGTTCATAAACGCGGGG
TTCGGTCCCAGGGCTGGCACTCTGTCGATACCCCACCGAGACCCCATTGGGGCCAATACGCCCGCGTTTC
TTCCTTTTCCCCACCCCACCCCCCAAGTTCGGGTGAAGGCCCAGGGCTCGCAGCCAACGTCGGGGCGGCA
GGCCCTGCCATAGCCTCAGGTTACTCATATATACTTTAGATTGATTTAAAACTTCATTTTTAATTTAAAA
GGATCTAGGTGAAGATCCTTTTTGATAATCTCATGACCAAAATCCCTTAACGTGAGTTTTCGTTCCACTG
AGCGTCAGACCCCGTAGAAAAGATCAAAGGATCTTCTTGAGATCCTTTTTTTCTGCGCGTAATCTGCTGC
TTGCAAACAAAAAAACCACCGCTACCAGCGGTGGTTTGTTTGCCGGATCAAGAGCTACCAACTCTTTTTC
CGAAGGTAACTGGCTTCAGCAGAGCGCAGATACCAAATACTGTCCTTCTAGTGTAGCCGTAGTTAGGCCA
CCACTTCAAGAACTCTGTAGCACCGCCTACATACCTCGCTCTGCTAATCCTGTTACCAGTGGCTGCTGCC
AGTGGCGATAAGTCGTGTCTTACCGGGTTGGACTCAAGACGATAGTTACCGGATAAGGCGCAGCGGTCGG
GCTGAACGGGGGGTTCGTGCACACAGCCCAGCTTGGAGCGAACGACCTACACCGAACTGAGATACCTACA
GCGTGAGCTATGAGAAAGCGCCACGCTTCCCGAAGGGAGAAAGGCGGACAGGTATCCGGTAAGCGGCAGG
GTCGGAACAGGAGAGCGCACGAGGGAGCTTCCAGGGGGAAACGCCTGGTATCTTTATAGTCCTGTCGGGT
TTCGCCACCTCTGACTTGAGCGTCGATTTTTGTGATGCTCGTCAGGGGGGCGGAGCCTATGGAAAAACGC
CAGCAACGCGGCCTTTTTACGGTTCCTGGCCTTTTGCTGGCCTTTTGCTCACATGTTCTTTCCTGCGTTA
TCCCCTGATTCTGTGGATAACCGTATTACCGCCATGCATTAGTTATTAATAGTAATCAATTACGGGGTCA
TTAGTTCATAGCCCATATATGGAGTTCCGCGTTACATAACTTACGGTAAATGGCCCGCCTGGCTGACCGC
CCAACGACCCCCGCCCATTGACGTCAATAATGACGTATGTTCCCATAGTAACGCCAATAGGGACTTTCCA
TTGACGTCAATGGGTGGAGTATTTACGGTAAACTGCCCACTTGGCAGTACATCAAGTGTATCATATGCCA
AGTACGCCCCCTATTGACGTCAATGACGGTAAATGGCCCGCCTGGCATTATGCCCAGTACATGACCTTAT
GGGACTTTCCTACTTGGCAGTACATCTACGTATTAGTCATCGCTATTACCATGGTGATGCGGTTTTGGCA
GTACATCAATGGGCGTGGATAGCGGTTTGACTCACGGGGATTTCCAAGTCTCCACCCCATTGACGTCAAT
GGGAGTTTGTTTTGGCACCAAAATCAACGGGACTTTCCAAAATGTCGTAACAACTCCGCCCCATTGACGC
AAATGGGCGGTAGGCGTGTACGGTGGGAGGTCTATATAAGCAGAGCTGGTTTAGTGAACCGTCAGATCCG
CTAGCGCTACCGGTCGCCACCATGGTGAGCAAGGGCGAGGAGCTGTTCACCGGGGTGGTGCCCATCCTGG
TCGAGCTGGACGGCGACGTAAACGGCCACAAGTTCAGCGTGTCCGGCGAGGGCGAGGGCGATGCCACCTA
CGGCAAGCTGACCCTGAAGTTCATCTGCACCACCGGCAAGCTGCCCGTGCCCTGGCCCACCCTCGTGACC
ACCCTGACCTACGGCGTGCAGTGCTTCAGCCGCTACCCCGACCACATGAAGCAGCACGACTTCTTCAAGT
CCGCCATGCCCGAAGGCTACGTCCAGGAGCGCACCATCTTCTTCAAGGACGACGGCAACTACAAGACCCG
CGCCGAGGTGAAGTTCGAGGGCGACACCCTGGTGAACCGCATCGAGCTGAAGGGCATCGACTTCAAGGAG
GACGGCAACATCCTGGGGCACAAGCTGGAGTACAACTACAACAGCCACAACGTCTATATCATGGCCGACA
AGCAGAAGAACGGCATCAAGGTGAACTTCAAGATCCGCCACAACATCGAGGACGGCAGCGTGCAGCTCGC
CGACCACTACCAGCAGAACACCCCCATCGGCGACGGCCCCGTGCTGCTGCCCGACAACCACTACCTGAGC
ACCCAGTCCGCCCTGAGCAAAGACCCCAACGAGAAGCGCGATCACATGGTCCTGCTGGAGTTCGTGACCG
CCGCCGGGATCACTCTCGGCATGGACGAGCTGTACAAGTCCGGACTCA
