>Addgene plasmid #49467 | EGFP-Rab1A | addgene partial sequence | sequence record 75582 | EGFP_C
CTCTCGGCATGGACGAGCTGTACAAGTCCGGACTCAGATCCACCATGTCCAGCATGAATCCCGAATATGA
TTATTTATTCAAGTTACTTCTGATTGGCGACTCAGGGGTTGGAAAGTCTTGCCTTCTTCTTAGGTTTGCA
GATGATACATATACAGAAAGCTACATCAGCACAATTGGTGTGGATTTCAAAATAAGAACTATAGAGTTAG
ACGGGAAAACAATCAAGCTTCAAATATGGGACACAGCAGGCCAGGAAAGATTTCGAACAATCACCTCCAG
TTATTACAGAGGAGCCCATGGCATCATAGTTGTGTATGATGTGACAGATCAGGAGTCCTTCAATAATGTT
AAACAGTGGCTGCAGGAAATAGATCGTTATGCCAGTGAAAATGTCAACAAATTGTTGGTAGGGAACAAAT
GTGATCTGACCACAAAGAAAGTAGTAGACTACACAACAGCGAAGGAATTTGCTGATTCCCTTGGAATTCC
GTTTTTGGAAACCAGTGCTAAGAATGCAACGAATGTAGAACAGTCTTTCATGACGATGGCAGCTGAGATT
AAAAAGCGAATGGGTCCCGGAGCAACAGCTGGTGGTGCTGAGAAGTCCAATGTTAAAATTCAGAGCACTC
CAGTCAAGCAGTCAGGTGGAGGTTGCTGCTAACTCGACGGTACCGCGGGCCCGGGATCCACCGGATCTAG
ATAACTGATCATAATCAGCCATACCACATTTGTAGAGGTTTTACTTGCTTTAAAAAACCTCCCACACCTC
CCCCTGAACCTGAAACATAAAATGAATGCAATTGTTGTTGTTAACTTGTTTATTGCAGCTTATAATGGTT
ACAAATAAAGCAATAGCATCACAAATTTCACAAATAAAGCATTTTTTTCACTGCATTCTAGTTGTGGTTT
GTCCAAACTCATCAATGTATCTTAACGCGTAAATTGTAAGCGTTAATATTTTGTTAAAATTCGCGTTAAA
TTTTTGTTAAATCA
